>Addgene plasmid #37606 | p6900 PHAGE-P CMVT N-HA-hE6AP III C840A | addgene partial sequence | sequence record 49786 | hE6AP3-F 5'-ttatatgtggaagccggaatct-3'
TCAGAATATGACGGTGGCTATACCAGGGACTCTGTTCTGATTAGGGAGTTCTGGGAAATCGTTCATTCAT
TTACAGATGAACAGAAAAGACTCTTCTTGCAGTTTACAACGGGCACAGACAGAGCACCTGTGGGAGGACT
AGGAAAATTAAAGATGATTATAGCCAAAAATGGCCCAGACACAGAAAGGTTACCTACATCTCATACTGCC
TTTAATGTGCTTTTACTTCCGGAATACTCAAGCAAAGAAAAACTTAAAGAGAGATTGTTGAAGGCCATCA
CGTATGCCAAAGGATTTGGCATGCTGTAAGGATCCAAGGGTGGGCGCGCCGACCCAGCTTTCTTGTACAA
AGTGGTTCGATAACGAATTCTACCGGGTAGGGGAGGCGCTTTTCCCAAGGCAGTCTGGAGCATGCGCTTT
AGCAGCCCCGCTGGGCACTTGGCGCTACACAAGTGGCCTCTGGCCTCGCACACATTCCACATCCACCGGT
AGGCGCCAACCGGCTCCGTTCTTTGGTGGCCCCTTCGCGCCACCTTCTACTCCTCCCCTAGTCAGGAAGT
TCCCCCCCGCCCCGCAGCTCGCGTCGTGCAGGACGTGACAAATGGAAGTAGCACGTCTCACTAGTCTCGT
GCAGATGGACAGCACCGCTGAGCAATGGAAGCGGGTAGGCCTTTGGGGCAGCGGCCAATAGCAGCTTTGC
TCCTTCGCTTTCTGGGCTCAGAGGCTGGGAAGGGGTGGGTCCGGGGGCGGGCTCAGGGGCGGGCTCAGGG
GCGGGGCGGGCGCCCGAAGGTCCTCCGGAGGCCCGGCATTCTGCACGCTTCAAAAGCGCACGTCTGCCGC
GCTGTTCTCCTCTTCCTCATCTCCGGGCCTTTCGACCTGCAGCCCAAGCTTACCATGAC
