>Addgene plasmid #37606 | p6900 PHAGE-P CMVT N-HA-hE6AP III C840A | addgene partial sequence | sequence record 50958 | CMV-F 5'-CGCAAATGGGCGGTAGGCGTG-3'
GAGCTCTCCTATCAGTGATAGAGATCTCCCTATCAGTGATAGAGATCGTCGACGAGCTCGTTTAGTGAAC
CGTCAGATCGCCTGGAGACGCCATCCACGCTGTTTTGACCTCCATAGAAGACACCGGGACCGATCCAGCC
TCCGGACTCTAGCGTTTAAACGCTAGCCACCATGGCGTACCCATACGATGTTCCAGATTACGCTGCTCGA
GGTTATCAAACAAGTTTGTACAAAAAAGCAGGCTCCGCGGCCGCCCCCTTCACCATGGCCACAGCTTGTA
AAAGATCAGGAGAACCTCAGTCTGACGACATTGAAGCTAGCCGAATGAAGCGAGCAGCTGCAAAGCATCT
AATAGAACGCTACTACCACCAGTTAACTGAGGGCTGTGGAAATGAAGCCTGCACGAATGAGTTTTGTGCT
TCCTGTCCAACTTTTCTTCGTATGGATAATAATGCAGCAGCTATTAAAGCCCTCGAGCTTTATAAGATTA
ATGCAAAACTCTGTGATCCTCATCCCTCCAAGAAAGGAGCAAGCTCAGCTTACCTTGAGAACTCGAAAGG
TGCCCCCAACAACTCCTGCTCTGAGATAAAAATGAACAAGAAAGGCGCTAGAATTGATTTTAAAGATGTG
ACTTACTTAACAGAAGAGAAGGTATATGAAATTCTTGAATTATGTAGAGAAAGAGAGGATTATTCCCCTT
TAATCCGTGTTATTGGAAGAGTTTTTTCTAGTGCTGAGGCATTGGTACAGAGCTTCCGGAAAGTTAAACA
ACACACCAAGGGAAGAACTGAAATCTCTTCAAGCAAAAGATG
