[The description below was written by a language model from this plasmid's Addgene catalogue record.]
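Description:
p6900 PHAGE-P CMVT N-HA-hE6AP III C840A is a mammalian expression plasmid of about 10.4 kb, built on the PHAGE-P-CMVt N-HA GAW backbone (about 7.8 kb without insert). It is propagated in E. coli under ampicillin selection and carries a puromycin marker for selecting mammalian cells that have taken up the construct. The record classifies it only as a mammalian expression vector. It includes no feature table, so the origin of replication, any viral elements in the backbone and the promoter driving the puromycin marker are not stated.

The payload is a 2,616 bp human UBE3A (E6AP) open reading frame, designated isoform III, introduced by Gateway recombination into the destination backbone. Expression is driven by a tetracycline-regulatable CMV promoter, which allows inducible control of the transgene in cells that supply the appropriate tet regulatory protein. The backbone contributes an N-terminal HA epitope tag, so the protein can be detected or immunopurified with anti-HA reagents. The insert carries a C840A substitution. In HECT-family ubiquitin ligases such as E6AP, a conserved cysteine in the catalytic domain forms the thioester intermediate with ubiquitin, and replacing it with alanine is the standard way to make a ligase-dead protein, although the record lists only the mutation and not its functional consequence.

The associated study concerns the identification and proteomic analysis of distinct UBE3A/E6AP protein complexes. This fits use of the construct for regulated expression of HA-tagged, presumably catalytically inactive E6AP in puromycin-selected cells, followed by affinity purification of interacting proteins and comparison with other E6AP forms.
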