Addgene plasmid #37606: p6900 PHAGE-P CMVT N-HA-hE6AP III C840A
Depositing lab: Peter Howley. Depositing organization: Harvard Medical School. Publication: Identification and proteomic analysis of distinct UBE3A/E6AP protein complexes. Martinez-Noel G, Galligan JT, Sowa ME, Arndt V, Overton TM, Harper JW, Howley PM. Mol Cell Biol. 2012 May 29. 10.1128/MCB.00201-12 PubMed 22645313.
Backbone
  Vector backbone: PHAGE-P-CMVt N-HA GAW
  Backbone size w/o insert (bp): 7800
  Total vector size (bp): 10400
  Vector type: Mammalian Expression
  Selectable markers: Puromycin
Growth in bacteria
  Bacterial resistance: Ampicillin, 100 μg/mL
  Growth temperature: 37°C
  Growth strain: DH5alpha
  Copy number: Unknown
Gene/Insert
  Gene/Insert name: E6AP III C840A
  Species: H. sapiens (human)
  Insert size (bp): 2616
  Mutation: C840A
  Entrez Gene: UBE3A (a.k.a. ANCR, AS, E6-AP, EPVE6AP, HPVE6A, PIX1)
  Promoter: CMV tet regulatable
  Tag / fusion protein: HA (N terminal on backbone)
  Cloning method: Gateway Cloning
  Sequencing primers: 5′ unknown
Terms and licenses: Academic/Nonprofit Terms; Industry Terms: Not Available to Industry
How to cite: p6900 PHAGE-P CMVT N-HA-hE6AP III C840A was a gift from Peter Howley (Addgene plasmid # 37606 ; http://n2t.net/addgene:37606 ; RRID:Addgene_37606)
